>Addgene plasmid #136178 | pCDNA4.TO-ORF17-2xCSTREP | addgene full sequence | sequence record 267429 | Addgene NGS Result
GACGGATCGGGAGATCTCCCGATCCCCTATGGTGCACTCTCAGTACAATCTGCTCTGATGCCGCATAGTT
AAGCCAGTATCTGCTCCCTGCTTGTGTGTTGGAGGTCGCTGAGTAGTGCGCGAGCAAAATTTAAGCTACA
ACAAGGCAAGGCTTGACCGACAATTGCATGAAGAATCTGCTTAGGGTTAGGCGTTTTGCGCTGCTTCGCG
ATGTACGGGCCAGATATACGCGTTGACATTGATTATTGACTAGTTATTAATAGTAATCAATTACGGGGTC
ATTAGTTCATAGCCCATATATGGAGTTCCGCGTTACATAACTTACGGTAAATGGCCCGCCTGGCTGACCG
CCCAACGACCCCCGCCCATTGACGTCAATAATGACGTATGTTCCCATAGTAACGCCAATAGGGACTTTCC
ATTGACGTCAATGGGTGGAGTATTTACGGTAAACTGCCCACTTGGCAGTACATCAAGTGTATCATATGCC
AAGTACGCCCCCTATTGACGTCAATGACGGTAAATGGCCCGCCTGGCATTATGCCCAGTACATGACCTTA
TGGGACTTTCCTACTTGGCAGTACATCTACGTATTAGTCATCGCTATTACCATGGTGATGCGGTTTTGGC
AGTACATCAATGGGCGTGGATAGCGGTTTGACTCACGGGGATTTCCAAGTCTCCACCCCATTGACGTCAA
TGGGAGTTTGTTTTGGCACCAAAATCAACGGGACTTTCCAAAATGTCGTAACAACTCCGCCCCATTGACG
CAAATGGGCGGTAGGCGTGTACGGTGGGAGGTCTATATAAGCAGAGCTCTCCCTATCAGTGATAGAGATC
TCCCTATCAGTGATAGAGATCGTCGACGAGCTCGTTTAGTGAACCGTCAGATCGCCTGGAGACGCCATCC
ACGCTGTTTTGACCTCCATAGAAGACACCGGGACCGATCCAGCCTCCGGACTCTAGCGTTTAAACTTAAG
CTTGGTACCGAGCTCGGATCCACTAGTCCAGTGTGGTGGAATTCATGAGCCTCCTAAGCCCCGGGCTCAG
CGGCTCGGTCTCACACACGTATTTTCCGAGCATGGCACAGGGCCTGTACGTCGGAGGGTTTGTAGATGTT
GTGTCCTGCCCCAAGCTGGAGCAAGAGCTCTATCTCGATCCGGATCAGGTGACGGATTATCTCCCAGTCA
CAGAACCCCTTCCAATAACAATCGAACACCTACCAGAGACAGAAGTGGGCTGGACACTGGGTCTATTTCA
AGTGTCCCACGGTATTTTCTGCACCGGAGCCATCACGTCGCCAGCCTTCCTAGAGCTGGCATCCAGGCTG
GCGGACACCTCCCACGTGGCCAGAGCCCCCGTGAAAAATCTCCCTAAGGAACCACTGTTGGAGATACTCC
ACACGTGGCTCCCGGGGCTGTCTTTATCGTCTATACATCCCCGCGAGTTATCCCAGACTCCCAGCGGTCC
CGTGTTTCAACACGTATCACTATGCGCCCTGGGGCGCCGACGCGGCACAGTGGCCGTGTACGGACACGAC
GCCGAGTGGGTGGTTTCCAGATTCTCATCAGTATCTAAGTCGGAGCGCGCCCACATCCTCCAGCACGTAA
GTAGCTGCAGGCTGGAGGACCTTTCCACACCAAATTTCGTCAGTCCCCTGGAGACCTTAATGGCAAAAGC
TATAGATGCCAGCTTCATACGGGACCGCCTCGACCTATTGAAAACTGACAGAGGTGTGGCCAGCATATTG
AGCCCGGCGTATTTAAAGGCCAGCCAATTCCCGGTCGGCATCCAAGCCGTCACACCACCCAGACCAGCCA
TGAACAGCTCTGGTCAAGAGGATATCATATCCATCCCCAAATCCGCCTTCCTGAGCATGCTACAAAGCAG
CATCGATGGAATGAAGACCACAGCGGCAAAAATGTCACATACACTTTCAGGGCCAGGCCTAATGGGGTGT
GGGGGCCAGATGTTCCCCACCGACCATCACCTACCTTCGTATGTTTCAAACCCAGCGCCACCATACGGCT
ACGCTTACAAGAACCCATACGATCCATGGTATTACTCGCCACAGCTGCCTGGATATAGGACGGGGAAGCG
CAAGCGCGGCGCAGAGGACGACGAAGGACACCTCTTTCCAGGAGAGGAGCCGGCGTATCACAAGGATATC
TTGTCCATGTCAAAGAACATAGCGGAAATACAGTCTGAACTCAAAGAGATGAAACTGAACGGTTGGCACG
CAGGGCCACCGCCGTCCTCCTCTGCAGCAGCAGCCGCAGTAGATCCACACTACAGGCCCCACGCCAATTC
AGCGGCCCCGTGTCAATTCCCGACAATGAAGGAGCACGGAGGAACCTACGTACACCCACCCATTTACGTG
CAGGCGCCACACGGTCAGTTCCAGCAAGCGGCGCCCATCCTTTTTGCTCAGCCACATGTGAGCCACCCGC
CAGTCTCTACAGGACTCGCGGTAGTTGGCGCACCACCCGCTGAACCCACCCCCGCCTCCAGCACGCAGAG
CATCCAACAACAGGCACCGGAGACCACGCATACACCATGCGCGGCGGTGGAGAAAGACGCTCCTACGCCG
AACCCTACATCGAACCGCGTTGAAGCCAGCAGTCGCTCTAGTCCAAAATCTAAAATTCGCAAGATGTTCT
GCGAGGAGCTCCTGAACAAGCAGTCGGGGCGGCCGCTCGAGGGAGGCGGTGGATGGAGCCACCCCCAGTT
CGAGAAGGGCGGCGGCAGCGGCGGCGGCAGCGGCGGCGGCAGCTGGAGCCACCCCCAGTTCGAGAAGGGG
CCCGTTTAAACCCGCTGATCAGCCTCGACTGTGCCTTCTAGTTGCCAGCCATCTGTTGTTTGCCCCTCCC
CCGTGCCTTCCTTGACCCTGGAAGGTGCCACTCCCACTGTCCTTTCCTAATAAAATGAGGAAATTGCATC
GCATTGTCTGAGTAGGTGTCATTCTATTCTGGGGGGTGGGGTGGGGCAGGACAGCAAGGGGGAGGATTGG
GAAGACAATAGCAGGCATGCTGGGGATGCGGTGGGCTCTATGGCTTCTGAGGCGGAAAGAACCAGCTGGG
GCTCTAGGGGGTATCCCC
[124 nt withheld, positions 3099-3222]
C
[91 nt withheld, positions 3224-3314]
A
[49 nt withheld, positions 3316-3364]
CCTTTGACGTTGGAGTCCACGTTCTTT
[37 nt withheld, positions 3392-3428]
ACCCTATCTCGGTCTATTCTTTTGATTTATAAGGGATTTTGCCGATTTCGGCCTATTGGTTAAAAAATGA
GCTGATTTAACAAAAATTTAACGCGAATTAATTCTGTGGAATGTGTGTCAGTTAGGGTGTGGAAAGTCCC
CAGGCTCCCCAGCAGGCAGAAGTATGCAAAGCATGCATCTCAATTAGTCAGCAACCAGGTGTGGAAAGTC
CCCAGGCTCCCCAGCAGGCAGAAGTATGCAAAGCATGCATCTCAATTAGTCAGCAACCATAGTCCCGCCC
CTAACTCCGCCCATCCCGCCCCTAACTCCGCCCAGTTCCGCCCATTCTCCGCCCCATGGCTGACTAATTT
TTTTTATTTATGCAGAGGCCGAGGCCGCCTCTGCCTCTGAGCTATTCCAGAAGTAGTGAGGAGGCTTTTT
TGGAGGCCTAGGCTTTTGCAAAAAGCTCCCGGGAGCTTGTATATCCATTTTCGGATCTGATCAGCACGTG
TTGACAATTAATCATCGGCATAGTATATCGGCATAGTATAATACGACAAGGTGAGGAACTAAACCATGGC
CAAGTTGACCAGTGCCGTTCCGGTGCTCACCGCGCGCGACGTCGCCGGAGCGGTCGAGTTCTGGACCGAC
CGGCTCGGGTTCTCCCGGGACTTCGTGGAGGACGACTTCGCCGGTGTGGTCCGGGACGACGTGACCCTGT
TCATCAGCGCGGTCCAGGACCAGGTGGTGCCGGACAACACCCTGGCCTGGGTGTGGGTGCGCGGCCTGGA
CGAGCTGTACGCCGAGTGGTCGGAGGTCGTGTCCACGAACTTCCGGGACGCCTCCGGGCCGGCCATGACC
GAGATCGGCGAGCAGCCGTGGGGGCGGGAGTTCGCCCTGCGCGACCCGGCCGGCAACTGCGTGCACTTCG
TGGCCGAGGAGCAGGACTGACACGTGCTACGAGATTTCGATTCCACCGCCGCCTTCTATGAAAGGTTGGG
CTTCGGAATCGTTTTCCGGGACGCCGGCTGGATGATCCTCCAGCGCGGGGATCTCATGCTGGAGTTCTTC
GCCCACCCCAACTTGTTTATTGCAGCTTATAATGGTTACAAATAAAGCAATAGCATCACAAATTTCACAA
ATAAAGCATTTTTTTCACTGCATTCTAGTTGTGGTTTGTCCAAACTCATCAATGTATCTTATCATGTCTG
TATACCGTCGACCTCTAGCTAGAGCTTGGCGTAATCATGGTCATAGCTGTTTCCTGTGTGAAATTGTTAT
CCGCTCACAATTCCACACAACATACGAGCCGGAAGCATAAAGTGTAAAGCCTGGGGTGCCTAATGAGTGA
GCTAACTCACATTAATTGCGTTGCGCTCACTGCCCGCTTTCCAGTCGGGAAACCTGTCGTGCCAGCTGCA
TTAATGAATCGGCCAACGCGCGGGGAGAGGCGGTTTGCGTATTGGGCGCTCTTCCGCTTCCTCGCTCACT
GACTCGCTGCGCTCGGTCGTTCGGCTGCGGCGAGCGGTATCAGCTCACTCAAAGGCGGTAATACGGTTAT
CCACAGAATCAGGGGATAACGCAGGAAAGAACATGTGAGCAAAAGGCCAGCAAAAGGCCAGGAACCGTAA
AAAGGCCGCGTTGCTGGCGTTTTTCCATAGGCTCCGCCCCCCTGACGAGCATCACAAAAATCGACGCTCA
AGTCAGAGGTGGCGAAACCCGACAGGACTATAAAGATACCAGGCGTTTCCCCCTGGAAGCTCCCTCGTGC
GCTCTCCTGTTCCGACCCTGCCGCTTACCGGATACCTGTCCGCCTTTCTCCCTTCGGGAAGCGTGGCGCT
TTCTCATAGCTCACGCTGTAGGTATCTCAGTTCGGTGTAGGTCGTTCGCTCCAAGCTGGGCTGTGTGCAC
GAACCCCCCGTTCAGCCCGACCGCTGCGCCTTATCCGGTAACTATCGTCTTGAGTCCAACCCGGTAAGAC
ACGACTTATCGCCACTGGCAGCAGCCACTGGTAACAGGATTAGCAGAGCGAGGTATGTAGGCGGTGCTAC
AGAGTTCTTGAAGTGGTGGCCTAACTACGGCTACACTAGAAGAACAGTATTTGGTATCTGCGCTCTGCTG
AAGCCAGTTACCTTCGGAAAAAGAGTTGGTAGCTCTTGATCCGGCAAACAAACCACCGCTGGTAGCGGTG
GTTTTTTTGTTTGCAAGCAGCAGATTACGCGCAGAAAAAAAGGATCTCAAGAAGATCCTTTGATCTTTTC
TACGGGGTCTGACGCTCAGTGGAACGAAAACTCACGTTAAGGGATTTTGGTCATGAGATTATCAAAAAGG
ATCTTCACCTAGATCCTTTTAAATTAAAAATGAAGTTTTAAATCAATCTAAAGTATATATGAGTAAACTT
GGTCTGACAGTTACCAATGCTTAATCAGTGAGGCACCTATCTCAGCGATCTGTCTATTTCGTTCATCCAT
AGTTGCCTGACTCCCCGTCGTGTAGATAACTACGATACGGGAGGGCTTACCATCTGGCCCCAGTGCTGCA
ATGATACCGCGAGACCCACGCTCACCGGCTCCAGATTTATCAGCAATAAACCAGCCAGCCGGAAGGGCCG
AGCGCAGAAGTGGTCCTGCAACTTTATCCGCCTCCATCCAGTCTATTAATTGTTGCCGGGAAGCTAGAGT
AAGTAGTTCGCCAGTTAATAGTTTGCGCAACGTTGTTGCCATTGCTACAGGCATCGTGGTGTCACGCTCG
TCGTTTGGTATGGCTTCATTCAGCTCCGGTTCCCAACGATCAAGGCGAGTTACATGATCCCCCATGTTGT
GCAAAAAAGCGGTTAGCTCCTTCGGTCCTCCGATCGTTGTCAGAAGTAAGTTGGCCGCAGTGTTATCACT
CATGGTTATGGCAGCACTGCATAATTCTCTTACTGTCATGCCATCCGTAAGATGCTTTTCTGTGACTGGT
GAGTACTCAACCAAGTCATTCTGAGAATAGTGTATGCGGCGACCGAGTTGCTCTTGCCCGGCGTCAATAC
GGGATAATACCGCGCCACATAGCAGAACTTTAAAAGTGCTCATCATTGGAAAACGTTCTTCGGGGCGAAA
ACTCTCAAGGATCTTACCGCTGTTGAGATCCAGTTCGATGTAACCCACTCGTGCACCCAACTGATCTTCA
GCATCTTTTACTTTCACCAGCGTTTCTGGGTGAGCAAAAACAGGAAGGCAAAATGCCGCAAAAAAGGGAA
TAAGGGCGACACGGAAATGTTGAATACTCATACTCTTCCTTTTTCAATATTATTGAAGCATTTATCAGGG
TTATTGTCTCATGAGCGGATACATATTTGAATGTATTTAGAAAAATAAACAAATAGGGGTTCCGCGCACA
TTTCCCCGAAAAGTGCCACCTGACGTC
Features (pLannotate 1.2.2; 23 found; start..end, strand, type, name):
     28..80      -  misc_feature   bom (fragment): basis of mobility region from pBR322
    235..614     +  enhancer       CMV enhancer: human cytomegalovirus immediate early enhancer
    615..818     +  promoter       CMV promoter: human cytomegalovirus (CMV) immediate early promoter
    820..839     +  promoter       PLtetO-1 promoter (fragment): modified phage lambda PL promoter with tet operator sites (Lutz and Bujard, 1997)
    841..860     +  promoter       PLtetO-1 promoter (fragment): modified phage lambda PL promoter with tet operator sites (Lutz and Bujard, 1997)
    868..901     +  promoter       TRE3GV promoter (fragment): 3rd-generation Tet-responsive promoter that can be activated by binding of Tet-On® 3G, optimized for retroviral and lentiviral vectors
   1024..1083    -  CDS            ORF18 (fragment): UL79_HHV8P - Protein inferred from homology: Swiss-Prot protein existence level 3. Plays a role in the expression of late transcripts bridging viral DNA replication and late gene expression during infection. From Human herpesvirus 8 type P (isolate GK18) (HHV-8) (Kaposi's sarcoma-associated herpesvirus).
   1082..2683    +  CDS            ORF17: SCAF_HHV8P - Experimental evidence at protein level: Swiss-Prot protein existence level 1. [Assembly protein]: Plays a major role in capsid assembly. Acts as a scaffold protein by binding major capsid protein. Multimerizes in the nucleus such as major capsid protein forms the icosahedral T=16 capsid. Cleaved by assemblin after capsid completion. The cleavages products are evicted from the capsid before or during DNA packaging. From Human herpesvirus 8 type P (isolate GK18) (HHV-8) (Kaposi's sarcoma-associated herpesvirus).
   2829..3053    +  polyA_signal   bGH poly(A) signal: bovine growth hormone polyadenylation signal
   3057..3078    +  promoter       SV40 promoter (fragment): SV40 enhancer and early promoter
   3099..3527    +  rep_origin     f1 ori (sequence partly withheld): f1 bacteriophage origin of replication; arrow indicates direction of (+) strand synthesis
   3541..3870    +  promoter       SV40 promoter: SV40 enhancer and early promoter
   3918..3965    +  promoter       EM7 promoter: synthetic bacterial promoter&nbsp
   3984..4358    +  CDS            BleoR: antibiotic-binding protein; Sh ble from Streptoalloteichus hindustanus; confers resistance to bleomycin, phleomycin, and Zeocin™
   4368..4493    +  CDS            ble (fragment): BLE_KLEPN - Experimental evidence at protein level: Swiss-Prot protein existence level 1. Binding protein with a strong affinity to the bleomycin family of antibiotics. Binds to CL990; an antimitotic-antibiotic compound. From Klebsiella pneumoniae.
   4488..4609    +  polyA_signal   SV40 poly(A) signal: SV40 polyadenylation signal
   4682..4698    -  protein_bind   lac operator: The lac repressor binds to the lac operator to inhibit transcription in E. coli. This inhibition can be relieved by adding lactose or isopropyl-β-D-thiogalactopyranoside (IPTG). lac repressor encoded by lacI
   4706..4736    -  promoter       lac promoter: promoter for the E. coli lac operon
   4751..4772    -  protein_bind   CAP binding site: CAP binding activates transcription in the presence of cAMP. E. coli catabolite activator protein
   4785..4877    -  CDS            lacI (fragment): lac repressor; lacI; The lac repressor binds to the lac operator to inhibit transcription in E. coli. This inhibition can be relieved by adding lactose or isopropyl-β-D-thiogalactopyranoside (IPTG).
   5060..5648    -  rep_origin     ori: high-copy-number ColE1/pMB1/pBR322/pUC origin of replication
   5819..6679    -  CDS            AmpR: β-lactamase; bla; confers resistance to ampicillin, carbenicillin, and related antibiotics
   6680..6784    -  promoter       AmpR promoter: bla
