[The description below was written by a language model from this plasmid's Addgene catalogue record and pLannotate feature annotations shown in this document.]
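Description:
pCDNA4.TO-ORF17-2xCSTREP is a mammalian expression plasmid built on the Invitrogen pCDNA4.TO backbone that produces ORF17 of Kaposi's sarcoma-associated herpesvirus (KSHV) with a C-terminal tandem Strep tag. In the 6,815 nt sequenced record it is maintained in E. coli through a high-copy ColE1/pUC-type origin and a β-lactamase (AmpR) gene for ampicillin selection. An f1 origin is also present. For selection in mammalian cells the backbone carries the Sh ble (BleoR) gene, which confers Zeocin resistance. It sits behind both an SV40 early promoter and the bacterial EM7 promoter and is followed by an SV40 polyadenylation signal.

The expression cassette consists of the human CMV immediate-early enhancer and promoter, followed directly by two short elements that the annotation software matched to tet operator-containing promoters. These correspond to tet operator sites, so transcription can be repressed in cells expressing the Tet repressor and induced with tetracycline or doxycycline, while it is constitutive in ordinary cells. Downstream lies the ORF17 coding sequence, terminated by the bovine growth hormone polyadenylation signal. ORF17 is annotated as the KSHV capsid scaffold (assembly) protein, which binds the major capsid protein and is cleaved by assemblin after capsid completion. A short reverse-strand match to ORF18 just upstream of the ORF17 start probably reflects adjacent viral sequence rather than an expressed product. The Strep tag is not annotated as a feature, although there is unannotated space between the end of ORF17 and the poly(A) signal. The insert was derived from cDNA of reactivated TREx BCBL-1-RTA cells. The tag permits affinity purification of ORF17, and the associated publication concerns mapping of herpesvirus-host protein complexes.
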