Addgene plasmid #136178: pCDNA4.TO-ORF17-2xCSTREP
Purpose: Expresses C-terminally strep tagged Kaposi's Sarcoma Associated Herpesvirus (KSHV) ORF17
Depositing lab: Britt Glaunsinger. Depositing organization: University of California, Berkeley. Publication: Global mapping of herpesvirus-host protein complexes reveals a transcription strategy for late genes. Davis ZH, Verschueren E, Jang GM, Kleffman K, Johnson JR, Park J, Von Dollen J, Maher MC, Johnson T, Newton W, Jager S, Shales M, Horner J, Hernandez RD, Krogan NJ, Glaunsinger BA. Mol Cell. 2015 Jan 22;57(2):349-60. doi: 10.1016/j.molcel.2014.11.026. Epub 2014 Dec 24. PubMed 25544563.
Backbone
  Vector backbone: pCDNA4.TO
  Backbone manufacturer: Invitrogen
  Vector type: Mammalian Expression
  Selectable markers: Zeocin
Growth in bacteria
  Bacterial resistance: Ampicillin, 100 μg/mL
  Growth temperature: 37°C
  Growth strain: DH5alpha
  Copy number: High Copy
Gene/Insert
  Gene/Insert name: ORF17
  Species: Kaposi's sarcoma-associated herpesvirus (KSHV)
  Promoter: CMV
  Cloning method: Restriction Enzyme; 5′ cloning site Unknown (unknown if destroyed)
  Sequencing primers: 5′ CGCAAATGGGCGGTAGGCGTG; 3′ TAGAAGGCACAGTCGAGGCT
Resource information
  A portion of this plasmid was derived from a plasmid made by: cDNA of reactivated TREx BCBL-1-RTA cells
Terms and licenses: Academic/Nonprofit Terms; Industry Terms: Not Available to Industry
How to cite: pCDNA4.TO-ORF17-2xCSTREP was a gift from Britt Glaunsinger (Addgene plasmid # 136178 ; http://n2t.net/addgene:136178 ; RRID:Addgene_136178)
